>Addgene plasmid #183123 | pLentiGuide_mCherry_sgEPAS1#2 | addgene full sequence | sequence record 369510 | Addgene NGS Result
CCCGGGTGCAAAGATGGATAAAGTTTTAAACAGAGAGGAATCTTTGCAGCTAATGGACCTTCTAGGTCTT
GAAAGGAGTGGGAATTGGCTCCGGTGCCCGTCAGTGGGCAGAGCGCACATCGCCCACAGTCCCCGAGAAG
TTGGGGGGAGGGGTCGGCAATTGATCCGGTGCCTAGAGAAGGTGGCGCGGGGTAAACTGGGAAAGTGATG
TCGTGTACTGGCTCCGCCTTTTTCCCGAGGGTGGGGGAGAACCGTATATAAGTGCAGTAGTCGCCGTGAA
CGTTCTTTTTCGCAACGGGTTTGCCGCCAGAACACAGGTAAGTGCCGTGTGTGGTTCCCGCGGGCCTGGC
CTCTTTACGGGTTATGGCCCTTGCGTGCCTTGAATTACTTCCACCTGGCTGCAGTACGTGATTCTTGATC
CCGAGCTTCGGGTTGGAAGTGGGTGGGAGAGTTCGAGGCCTTGCGCTTAAGGAGCCCCTTCGCCTCGTGC
TTGAGTTGAGGCCTGGCCTGGGCGCTGGGGCCGCCGCGTGCGAATCTGGTGGCACCTTCGCGCCTGTCTC
GCTGCTTTCGATAAGTCTCTAGCCATTTAAAATTTTTGATGACCTGCTGCGACGCTTTTTTTCTGGCAAG
ATAGTCTTGTAAATGCGGGCCAAGATCTGCACACTGGTATTTCGGTTTTTGGGGCCGCGGGCGGCGACGG
GGCCCGTGCGTCCCAGCGCACATGTTCGGCGAGGCGGGGCCTGCGAGCGCGGCCACCGAGAATCGGACGG
GGGTAGTCTCAAGCTGGCCGGCCTGCTCTGGTGCCTGGCCTCGCGCCGCCGTGTATCGCCCCGCCCTGGG
CGGCAAGGCTGGCCCGGTCGGCACCAGTTGCGTGAGCGGAAAGATGGCCGCTTCCCGGCCCTGCTGCAGG
GAGCTCAAAATGGAGGACGCGGCGCTCGGGAGAGCGGGCGGGTGAGTCACCCACACAAAGGAAAAGGGCC
TTTCCGTCCTCAGCCGTCGCTTCATGTGACTCCACGGAGTACCGGGCGCCGTCCAGGCACCTCGATTAGT
TCTCGAGCTTTTGGAGTACGTCGTCTTTAGGTTGGGGGGAGGGGTTTTATGCGATGGAGTTTCCCCACAC
TGAGTGGGTGGAGACTGAAGTTAGGCCAGCTTGGCACTTGATGTAATTCTCCTTGGAATTTGCCCTTTTT
GAGTTTGGATCTTGGTTCATTCTCAAGCCTCAGACAGTGGTTCAAAGTTTTTTTCTTCCATTTCAGGTGT
CGTGACGTACGGCCACCATGACCGAGTACAAGCCCACGGTGCGCCTCGCCACCCGCGACGACGTCCCCAG
GGCCGTACGCACCCTCGCCGCCGCGTTCGCCGACTACCCCGCCACGCGCCACACCGTCGATCCGGACCGC
CACATCGAGCGGGTCACCGAGCTGCAAGAACTCTTCCTCACGCGCGTCGGGCTCGACATCGGCAAGGTGT
GGGTCGCGGACGACGGCGCCGCCGTGGCGGTCTGGACCACGCCGGAGAGCGTCGAAGCGGGGGCGGTGTT
CGCCGAGATCGGCCCGCGCATGGCCGAGTTGAGCGGTTCCCGGCTGGCCGCGCAGCAACAGATGGAAGGC
CTCCTGGCGCCGCACCGGCCCAAGGAGCCCGCGTGGTTCCTGGCCACCGTCGGAGTCTCGCCCGACCACC
AGGGCAAGGGTCTGGGCAGCGCCGTCGTGCTCCCCGGAGTGGAGGCGGCCGAGCGCGCCGGGGTGCCCGC
CTTCCTGGAGACCTCCGCGCCCCGCAACCTCCCCTTCTACGAGCGGCTCGGCTTCACCGTCACCGCCGAC
GTCGAGGTGCCCGAAGGACCGCGCACCTGGTGCATGACCCGCAAGCCCGGTGCCGGTAGTGGTGCGACTA
ATTTTAGCTTATTAAAACAGGCTGGTGACGTAGAGGAAAATCCCGGTCCTGTGAGCAAGGGCGAGGAGGA
TAACATGGCCATCATCAAAGAGTTTATGCGGTTCAAGGTGCACATGGAAGGCAGCGTGAACGGCCACGAG
TTCGAGATCGAGGGCGAGGGCGAAGGCAGGCCCTACGAGGGCACCCAGACCGCCAAGCTGAAGGTGACCA
AGGGCGGACCTCTGCCCTTCGCCTGGGACATCCTGAGCCCCCAGTTCATGTACGGCAGCAAGGCCTACGT
GAAGCACCCCGCCGACATCCCCGACTACCTGAAGCTGTCCTTCCCCGAGGGCTTCAAGTGGGAGCGGGTG
ATGAACTTCGAGGACGGCGGGGTGGTGACCGTGACCCAGGATAGCTCCCTGCAGGACGGCGAGTTCATCT
ACAAGGTGAAACTGCGGGGCACCAACTTCCCCAGCGACGGCCCCGTGATGCAGAAAAAGACAATGGGCTG
GGAGGCCAGCAGCGAGCGGATGTACCCCGAGGATGGCGCCCTGAAGGGCGAGATCAAGCAGCGGCTGAAG
CTGAAGGACGGCGGCCACTACGACGCCGAGGTGAAAACCACCTACAAGGCCAAAAAGCCCGTGCAGCTGC
CTGGCGCCTACAACGTGAACATCAAGCTGGATATCACCAGCCACAACGAGGACTACACCATCGTGGAGCA
GTACGAGCGGGCCGAGGGCAGACACAGCACCGGCGGCATGGACGAGCTGTACAAGTAAACGCGTTAAGTC
GACAATCAACCTCTGGATTACAAAATTTGTGAAAGATTGACTGGTATTCTTAACTATGTTGCTCCTTTTA
CGCTATGTGGATACGCTGCTTTAATGCCTTTGTATCATGCTATTGCTTCCCGTATGGCTTTCATTTTCTC
CTCCTTGTATAAATCCTGGTTGCTGTCTCTTTATGAGGAGTTGTGGCCCGTTGTCAGGCAACGTGGCGTG
GTGTGCACTGTGTTTGCTGACGCAACCCCCACTGGTTGGGGCATTGCCACCACCTGTCAGCTCCTTTCCG
GGACTTTCGCTTTCCCCCTCCCTATTGCCACGGCGGAACTCATCGCCGCCTGCCTTGCCCGCTGCTGGAC
AGGGGCTCGGCTGTTGGGCACTGACAATTCCGTGGTGTTGTCGGGGAAATCATCGTCCTTTCCTTGGCTG
CTCGCCTGTGTTGCCACCTGGATTCTGCGCGGGACGTCCTTCTGCTACGTCCCTTCGGCCCTCAATCCAG
CGGACCTTCCTTCCCGCGGCCTGCTGCCGGCTCTGCGGCCTCTTCCGCGTCTTCGCCTTCGCCCTCAGAC
GAGTCGGATCTCCCTTTGGGCCGCCTCCCCGCGTCGACTTTAAGACCAATGACTTACAAGGCAGCTGTAG
ATCTTAGCCACTTTTTAAAAGAAAAGGGGGGACTGGAAGGGCTAATTCACTCCCAACGAAGACAAGATCT
GCTTTTTGCTTGTACTGGGTCTCTCTGGTTAGACCAGATCTGAGCCTGGGAGCTCTCTGGCTAACTAGGG
AACCCACTGCTTAAGCCTCAATAAAGCTTGCCTTGAGTGCTTCAAGTAGTGTGTGCCCGTCTGTTGTGTG
ACTCTGGTAACTAGAGATCCCTCAGACCCTTTTAGTCAGTGTGGAAAATCTCTAGCAGTACGTATAGTAG
TTCATGTCATCTTATTATTCAGTATTTATAACTTGCAAAGAAATGAATATCAGAGAGTGAGAGGAACTTG
TTTATTGCAGCTTATAATGGTTACAAATAAAGCAATAGCATCACAAATTTCACAAATAAAGCATTTTTTT
CACTGCATTCTAGTTGTGGTTTGTCCAAACTCATCAATGTATCTTATCATGTCTGGCTCTAGCTATCCCG
CCCCTAACTCCGCCCATCCCGCCCCTAACTCCGCCCAGTTCCGCCCATTCTCCGCCCCATGGCTGACTAA
TTTTTTTTATTTATGCAGAGGCCGAGGCCGCCTCGGCCTCTGAGCTATTCCAGAAGTAGTGAGGAGGCTT
TTTTGGAGGCCTAGGGACGTACCCAATTCGCCCTATAGTGAGTCGTATTACGCGCGCTCACTGGCCGTCG
TTTTACAACGTCGTGACTGGGAAAACCCTGGCGTTACCCAACTTAATCGCCTTGCAGCACATCCCCCTTT
CGCCAGCTGGCGTAATAGCGAAGAGGCCCGCACCGATCGCCCTTCCCAACAGTTGCGCAGCCTGAATGGC
GAATGGG
[124 nt withheld, positions 4138-4261]
C
[91 nt withheld, positions 4263-4353]
A
[49 nt withheld, positions 4355-4403]
CCTTTGACGTTGGAGTCCACGTTCTTT
[37 nt withheld, positions 4431-4467]
ACCCTATCTCGGTCTATTCTTTTGATTTATAAGGGATTTTGCCGATTTCGGCCTATTGGTTAAAAAATGA
GCTGATTTAACAAAAATTTAACGCGAATTTTAACAAAATATTAACGCTTACAATTTAGGTGGCACTTTTC
GGGGAAATGTGCGCGGAACCCCTATTTGTTTATTTTTCTAAATACATTCAAATATGTATCCGCTCATGAG
ACAATAACCCTGATAAATGCTTCAATAATATTGAAAAAGGAAGAGTATGAGTATTCAACATTTCCGTGTC
GCCCTTATTCCCTTTTTTGCGGCATTTTGCCTTCCTGTTTTTGCTCACCCAGAAACGCTGGTGAAAGTAA
AAGATGCTGAAGATCAGTTGGGTGCACGAGTGGGTTACATCGAACTGGATCTCAACAGCGGTAAGATCCT
TGAGAGTTTTCGCCCCGAAGAACGTTTTCCAATGATGAGCACTTTTAAAGTTCTGCTATGTGGCGCGGTA
TTATCCCGTATTGACGCCGGGCAAGAGCAACTCGGTCGCCGCATACACTATTCTCAGAATGACTTGGTTG
AGTACTCACCAGTCACAGAAAAGCATCTTACGGATGGCATGACAGTAAGAGAATTATGCAGTGCTGCCAT
AACCATGAGTGATAACACTGCGGCCAACTTACTTCTGACAACGATCGGAGGACCGAAGGAGCTAACCGCT
TTTTTGCACAACATGGGGGATCATGTAACTCGCCTTGATCGTTGGGAACCGGAGCTGAATGAAGCCATAC
CAAACGACGAGCGTGACACCACGATGCCTGTAGCAATGGCAACAACGTTGCGCAAACTATTAACTGGCGA
ACTACTTACTCTAGCTTCCCGGCAACAATTAATAGACTGGATGGAGGCGGATAAAGTTGCAGGACCACTT
CTGCGCTCGGCCCTTCCGGCTGGCTGGTTTATTGCTGATAAATCTGGAGCCGGTGAGCGTGGGTCTCGCG
GTATCATTGCAGCACTGGGGCCAGATGGTAAGCCCTCCCGTATCGTAGTTATCTACACGACGGGGAGTCA
GGCAACTATGGATGAACGAAATAGACAGATCGCTGAGATAGGTGCCTCACTGATTAAGCATTGGTAACTG
TCAGACCAAGTTTACTCATATATACTTTAGATTGATTTAAAACTTCATTTTTAATTTAAAAGGATCTAGG
TGAAGATCCTTTTTGATAATCTCATGACCAAAATCCCTTAACGTGAGTTTTCGTTCCACTGAGCGTCAGA
CCCCGTAGAAAAGATCAAAGGATCTTCTTGAGATCCTTTTTTTCTGCGCGTAATCTGCTGCTTGCAAACA
AAAAAACCACCGCTACCAGCGGTGGTTTGTTTGCCGGATCAAGAGCTACCAACTCTTTTTCCGAAGGTAA
CTGGCTTCAGCAGAGCGCAGATACCAAATACTGTTCTTCTAGTGTAGCCGTAGTTAGGCCACCACTTCAA
GAACTCTGTAGCACCGCCTACATACCTCGCTCTGCTAATCCTGTTACCAGTGGCTGCTGCCAGTGGCGAT
AAGTCGTGTCTTACCGGGTTGGACTCAAGACGATAGTTACCGGATAAGGCGCAGCGGTCGGGCTGAACGG
GGGGTTCGTGCACACAGCCCAGCTTGGAGCGAACGACCTACACCGAACTGAGATACCTACAGCGTGAGCT
ATGAGAAAGCGCCACGCTTCCCGAAGGGAGAAAGGCGGACAGGTATCCGGTAAGCGGCAGGGTCGGAACA
GGAGAGCGCACGAGGGAGCTTCCAGGGGGAAACGCCTGGTATCTTTATAGTCCTGTCGGGTTTCGCCACC
TCTGACTTGAGCGTCGATTTTTGTGATGCTCGTCAGGGGGGCGGAGCCTATGGAAAAACGCCAGCAACGC
GGCCTTTTTACGGTTCCTGGCCTTTTGCTGGCCTTTTGCTCACATGTTCTTTCCTGCGTTATCCCCTGAT
TCTGTGGATAACCGTATTACCGCCTTTGAGTGAGCTGATACCGCTCGCCGCAGCCGAACGACCGAGCGCA
GCGAGTCAGTGAGCGAGGAAGCGGAAGAGCGCCCAATACGCAAACCGCCTCTCCCCGCGCGTTGGCCGAT
TCATTAATGCAGCTGGCACGACAGGTTTCCCGACTGGAAAGCGGGCAGTGAGCGCAACGCAATTAATGTG
AGTTAGCTCACTCATTAGGCACCCCAGGCTTTACACTTTATGCTTCCGGCTCGTATGTTGTGTGGAATTG
TGAGCGGATAACAATTTCACACAGGAAACAGCTATGACCATGATTACGCCAAGCGCGCAATTAACCCTCA
CTAAAGGGAACAAAAGCTGGAGCTGCAAGCTTAATGTAGTCTTATGCAATACTCTTGTAGTCTTGCAACA
TGGTAACGATGAGTTAGCAACATGCCTTACAAGGAGAGAAAAAGCACCGTGCATGCCGATTGGTGGAAGT
AAGGTGGTACGATCGTGCCTTATTAGGAAGGCAACAGACGGGTCTGACATGGATTGGACGAACCACTGAA
TTGCCGCATTGCAGAGATATTGTATTTAAGTGCCTAGCTCGATACATAAACGGGTCTCTCTGGTTAGACC
AGATCTGAGCCTGGGAGCTCTCTGGCTAACTAGGGAACCCACTGCTTAAGCCTCAATAAAGCTTGCCTTG
AGTGCTTCAAGTAGTGTGTGCCCGTCTGTTGTGTGACTCTGGTAACTAGAGATCCCTCAGACCCTTTTAG
TCAGTGTGGAAAATCTCTAGCAGTGGCGCCCGAACAGGGACTTGAAAGCGAAAGGGAAACCAGAGGAGCT
CTCTCGACGCAGGACTCGGCTTGCTGAAGCGCGCACGGCAAGAGGCGAGGGGCGGCGACTGGTGAGTACG
CCAAAAATTTTGACTAGCGGAGGCTAGAAGGAGAGAGATGGGTGCGAGAGCGTCAGTATTAAGCGGGGGA
GAATTAGATCGCGATGGGAAAAAATTCGGTTAAGGCCAGGGGGAAAGAAAAAATATAAATTAAAACATAT
AGTATGGGCAAGCAGGGAGCTAGAACGATTCGCAGTTAATCCTGGCCTGTTAGAAACATCAGAAGGCTGT
AGACAAATACTGGGACAGCTACAACCATCCCTTCAGACAGGATCAGAAGAACTTAGATCATTATATAATA
CAGTAGCAACCCTCTATTGTGTGCATCAAAGGATAGAGATAAAAGACACCAAGGAAGCTTTAGACAAGAT
AGAGGAAGAGCAAAACAAAAGTAAGACCACCGCACAGCAAGCGGCCGCTGATCTTCAGACCTGGAGGAGG
AGATATGAGGGACAATTGGAGAAGTGAATTATATAAATATAAAGTAGTAAAAATTGAACCATTAGGAGTA
GCACCCACCAAGGCAAAGAGAAGAGTGGTGCAGAGAGAAAAAAGAGCAGTGGGAATAGGAGCTTTGTTCC
TTGGGTTCTTGGGAGCAGCAGGAAGCACTATGGGCGCAGCGTCAATGACGCTGACGGTACAGGCCAGACA
ATTATTGTCTGGTATAGTGCAGCAGCAGAACAATTTGCTGAGGGCTATTGAGGCGCAACAGCATCTGTTG
CAACTCACAGTCTGGGGCATCAAGCAGCTCCAGGCAAGAATCCTGGCTGTGGAAAGATACCTAAAGGATC
AACAGCTCCTGGGGATTTGGGGTTGCTCTGGAAAACTCATTTGCACCACTGCTGTGCCTTGGAATGCTAG
TTGGAGTAATAAATCTCTGGAACAGATTTGGAATCACACGACCTGGATGGAGTGGGACAGAGAAATTAAC
AATTACACAAGCTTAATACACTCCTTAATTGAAGAATCGCAAAACCAGCAAGAAAAGAATGAACAAGAAT
TATTGGAATTAGATAAATGGGCAAGTTTGTGGAATTGGTTTAACATAACAAATTGGCTGTGGTATATAAA
ATTATTCATAATGATAGTAGGAGGCTTGGTAGGTTTAAGAATAGTTTTTGCTGTACTTTCTATAGTGAAT
AGAGTTAGGCAGGGATATTCACCATTATCGTTTCAGACCCACCTCCCAACCCCGAGGGGACCCAGAGAGG
GCCTATTTCCCATGATTCCTTCATATTTGCATATACGATACAAGGCTGTTAGAGAGATAATTAGAATTAA
TTTGACTGTAAACACAAAGATATTAGTACAAAATACGTGACGTAGAAAGTAATAATTTCTTGGGTAGTTT
GCAGTTTTAAAATTATGTTTTAAAATGGACTATCATATGCTTACCGTAACTTGAAAGTATTTCGATTTCT
TGGCTTTATATATCTTGTGGAAAGGACGAAACACCGTCATGAGGATGAAGTGCAGTTTTAGAGCTAGAAA
TAGCAAGTTAAAATAAGGCTAGTCCGTTATCAACTTGAAAAAGTGGCACCGAGTCGGTGCTTTTTTAAGC
TTGGCGTAACTAGATCTTGAGACAAATGGCAGTATTCATCCACAATTTTAAAAGAAAAGGGGGGATTGGG
GGGTACAGTGCAGGGGAAAGAATAGTAGACATAATAGCAACAGACATACAAACTAAAGAATTACAAAAAC
AAATTACAAAAATTCAAAATTTTCGGGTTTATTACAGGGACAGCAGAGATCCACTTTGGCGCCGGCTCGA
GGGGG
Features (pLannotate 1.2.2; 30 found; start..end, strand, type, name):
     14..80      +  CDS            small t antigen (fragment): SV40 (simian virus 40) small t antigen
    106..317     +  promoter       EF-1α core promoter: core promoter for human elongation factor EF-1α
    318..1256    +  intron         EF-1α intron A: intron upstream of the start codon of human EF-1α
   1278..1874    +  CDS            PuroR (fragment): puromycin N-acetyltransferase; pac from Streptomyces; confers resistance to puromycin
   1941..2645    +  CDS            mCherry: mCherry is a basic (constitutively fluorescent) red fluorescent protein published in 2004, derived from Discosoma sp.. It is reported to be a very rapidly-maturing monomer with low acid sensitivity.
   2664..3252    +  misc_feature   WPRE: woodchuck hepatitis virus posttranscriptional regulatory element
   3303..3322    +  misc_feature   cPPT/CTS (fragment): central polypurine tract and central termination sequence of HIV-1
   3324..3557    +  LTR            3' LTR (ΔU3): self-inactivating 3' long terminal repeat (LTR) from HIV-1
   3635..3756    +  polyA_signal   SV40 poly(A) signal: SV40 polyadenylation signal
   3796..3931    +  rep_origin     SV40 ori: SV40 origin of replication
   3952..3970    -  promoter       T7 promoter: promoter for bacteriophage T7 RNA polymerase
   3978..4133    +  CDS            lacZα (fragment): LacZα fragment of β-galactosidase; lacZ fragment
   4138..4566    +  rep_origin     f1 ori (sequence partly withheld): f1 bacteriophage origin of replication; arrow indicates direction of (+) strand synthesis
   4619..4723    +  promoter       AmpR promoter: bla
   4724..5584    +  CDS            AmpR: β-lactamase; bla; confers resistance to ampicillin, carbenicillin, and related antibiotics
   5755..6343    +  rep_origin     ori: high-copy-number ColE1/pMB1/pBR322/pUC origin of replication
   6526..6618    +  CDS            lacI (fragment): lac repressor; lacI; The lac repressor binds to the lac operator to inhibit transcription in E. coli. This inhibition can be relieved by adding lactose or isopropyl-β-D-thiogalactopyranoside (IPTG).
   6631..6652    +  protein_bind   CAP binding site: CAP binding activates transcription in the presence of cAMP. E. coli catabolite activator protein
   6667..6697    +  promoter       lac promoter: promoter for the E. coli lac operon
   6705..6721    +  protein_bind   lac operator: The lac repressor binds to the lac operator to inhibit transcription in E. coli. This inhibition can be relieved by adding lactose or isopropyl-β-D-thiogalactopyranoside (IPTG). lac repressor encoded by lacI
   6766..6784    +  promoter       T3 promoter: promoter for bacteriophage T3 RNA polymerase
   6812..7038    +  promoter       RSV promoter: Rous sarcoma virus enhancer/promoter
   7039..7219    +  LTR            5' LTR (truncated): truncated 5' long terminal repeat (LTR) from HIV-1
   7266..7391    +  misc_feature   HIV-1 Ψ: packaging signal of human immunodeficiency virus type 1
   7375..7738    +  CDS            HIV-1 gag (fragment): gag protein from human immunodeficiency virus 1; gag
   7884..8117    +  misc_feature   RRE: The Rev response element (RRE) of HIV-1 allows for Rev-dependent mRNA export from the nucleus to the cytoplasm.
   8494..8520    +  CDS            Rev (fragment): human immunodeficiency virus 1 (HIV-1) Rev protein; rev; enhances nuclear export of unspliced and incompletely spliced viral mRNAs
   8524..8764    +  promoter       U6 promoter: RNA polymerase III promoter for human U6 snRNA
   8792..8867    +  misc_RNA       gRNA scaffold: guide RNA scaffold for the Streptococcus pyogenes CRISPR/Cas9 system
   8923..9040    +  misc_feature   cPPT/CTS: central polypurine tract and central termination sequence of HIV-1
