[The description below was written by a language model from this plasmid's Addgene catalogue record and pLannotate feature annotations shown in this document.]
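Description:
pLentiGuide_mCherry_sgEPAS1#2 is a lentiviral sgRNA expression plasmid built on the pLentiGuide backbone, modified to add an mCherry reporter and carrying a guide directed against EPAS1, the gene encoding HIF-2α. It is propagated in E. coli through a high-copy ColE1/pUC-type origin with ampicillin selection (AmpR). An f1 origin and remnants of a lac/T7/T3 cloning region are also annotated in the bacterial portion. The catalogue lists a total size of about 9.08 kb, while the sequenced record behind the feature table is 9,092 nt, a small discrepancy.

The viral cassette has a third-generation, self-inactivating layout. An RSV promoter is fused to a truncated HIV-1 5' LTR, followed by the Ψ packaging signal with a gag fragment, the RRE for Rev-dependent export, a cPPT/CTS, and a ΔU3 3' LTR with a downstream SV40 polyadenylation signal. Within this unit, a human U6 RNA polymerase III promoter drives the short EPAS1 spacer, cloned via BsmBI sites, joined to the Streptococcus pyogenes Cas9 guide RNA scaffold. A separate EF-1α core promoter with its intron A drives a puromycin N-acetyltransferase coding sequence followed closely by mCherry, with a WPRE to enhance transcript expression. The element linking PuroR and mCherry is not annotated in the table. Transduced mammalian cells can therefore be selected with puromycin and tracked or sorted by red fluorescence.

No Cas9 is encoded, so the nuclease must be supplied separately in the target cells. The associated publication concerns the sensitivity of VHL-mutant kidney cancers to HIF2 inhibitors, consistent with use of this construct for CRISPR-mediated disruption of EPAS1 in such models.
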