Addgene plasmid #183123: pLentiGuide_mCherry_sgEPAS1#2
Purpose: pLentiGuide modified to express mCherry and an sgRNA targeting EPAS1
Depositing lab: William Kaelin. Depositing organization: Dana-Farber Cancer Institute. Publication: Sensitivity of VHL mutant kidney cancers to HIF2 inhibitors does not require an intact p53 pathway. Stransky LA, Vigeant SM, Huang B, West D, Denize T, Walton E, Signoretti S, Kaelin WG Jr. Proc Natl Acad Sci U S A. 2022 Apr 5;119(14):e2120403119. doi: 10.1073/pnas.2120403119. Epub 2022 Mar 31. PubMed 35357972.
Backbone
  Vector backbone: pLentiGuide
  Backbone manufacturer: Addgene
  Backbone size w/o insert (bp): 9101
  Total vector size (bp): 9083
  Modifications to backbone: Modified to Express mCherry
  Vector type: Lentiviral
  Selectable markers: Puromycin
Growth in bacteria
  Bacterial resistance: Ampicillin, 100 μg/mL
  Growth temperature: 30°C
  Growth strain: NEB Stable
  Copy number: High Copy
Gene/Insert
  Gene/Insert name: sgEPAS1-2
  Insert size (bp): 18
  Promoter: U6
  Cloning method: Restriction Enzyme; 5′ cloning site BSMBI (unknown if destroyed); 3′ cloning site BSMBI (unknown if destroyed)
  Sequencing primers: 5′ U6
Terms and licenses: Academic/Nonprofit Terms; Industry Terms: Not Available to Industry
How to cite: pLentiGuide_mCherry_sgEPAS1#2 was a gift from William Kaelin (Addgene plasmid # 183123 ; http://n2t.net/addgene:183123 ; RRID:Addgene_183123)
